>Addgene plasmid #159448 | pCL21-decoder | addgene full sequence | sequence record 313196 | Addgene NGS Result
CTCACTGACTCGCTGCGCTCGGTCGTTCGGCTGCGGCGAGCGGTATCAGCTCACTCAAAGGCGGTAATAC
GGTTATCCACAGAATCAGGGGATAACGCAGGAAAGAACATGTGAGCAAAAGGCCAGCAAAAGGCCAGGAA
CCGTAAAAAGGCCGCGTTGCTGGCGTTTTTCCATAGGCTCCGCCCCCCTGACGAGCATCACAAAAATCGA
CGCTCAAGTCAGAGGTGGCGAAACCCGACAGGACTATAAAGATACCAGGCGTTTCCCCCTGGAAGCTCCC
TCGTGCGCTCTCCTGTTCCGACCCTGCCGCTTACCGGATACCTGTCCGCCTTTCTCCCTTCGGGAAGCGT
GGCGCTTTCTCATAGCTCACGCTGTAGGTATCTCAGTTCGGTGTAGGTCGTTCGCTCCAAGCTGGGCTGT
GTGCACGAACCCCCCGTTCAGCCCGACCGCTGCGCCTTATCCGGTAACTATCGTCTTGAGTCCAACCCGG
TAAGACACGACTTATCGCCACTGGCAGCAGCCACTGGTAACAGGATTAGCAGAGCGAGGTATGTAGGCGG
TGCTACAGAGTTCTTGAAGTGGTGGCCTAACTACGGCTACACTAGAAGAACAGTATTTGGTATCTGCGCT
CTGCTGAAGCCAGTTACCTTCGGAAAAAGAGTTGGTAGCTCTTGATCCGGCAAACAAACCACCGCTGGTA
GCGGTGGTTTTTTTGTTTGCAAGCAGCAGATTACGCGCAGAAAAAAAGGATCTCAAGAAGATCCTTTGAT
CTTTTGTTTAAACCTACGGGGTCTGACGCTCAGTGGAACGAAAACTCACGTTAAGGGATTTTGGTCATGA
GATTATCAAAAAGGATCTTCACCTAGATCCTTTTAAATTAAAAATGAAGTTTTAAATCAATCTAAAGTAT
ATATGAGTAAACTTGGTCTGACAGTTACCAATGCTTAATCAGTGAGGCACCTATCTCAGCGATCTGTCTA
TTTCGTTCATCCATAGTTGCCTGACTCCCCGTCGTGTAGATAACTACGATACGGGAGGGCTTACCATCTG
GCCCCAGTGCTGCAATGATACCGCGAGACCCACGCTCACCGGCTCCAGATTTATCAGCAATAAACCAGCC
AGCCGGAAGGGCCGAGCGCAGAAGTGGTCCTGCAACTTTATCCGCCTCCATCCAGTCTATTAATTGTTGC
CGGGAAGCTAGAGTAAGTAGTTCGCCAGTTAATAGTTTGCGCAACGTTGTTGCCATTGCTACAGGCATCG
TGGTGTCACGCTCGTCGTTTGGTATGGCTTCATTCAGCTCCGGTTCCCAACGATCAAGGCGAGTTACATG
ATCCCCCATGTTGTGCAAAAAAGCGGTTAGCTCCTTCGGTCCTCCGATGGTTGTCAGAAGTAAGTTGGCC
GCAGTGTTATCACTCATGGTTATGGCAGCACTGCATAATTCTCTTACTGTCATGCCATCCGTAAGATGCT
TTTCTGTGACTGGTGAGTACTCAACCAAGTCATTCTGAGAATAGTGTATGCGGCGACCGAGTTGCTCTTG
CCCGGCGTCAATACGGGATAATACCGCGCCACATAGCAGAACTTTAAAAGTGCTCATCATTGGAAAACGT
TCTTCGGGGCGAAAACTCTCAAGGATCTTACCGCTGTTGAGATCCAGTTCGATGTAACCCACTCGTGCAC
CCAACTGATCTTCAGCATCTTTTACTTTCACCAGCGTTTCTGGGTGAGCAAAAACAGGAAGGCAAAATGC
CGCAAAAAAGGGAATAAGGGCGACACGGAAATGTTGAATACTCATACTCTTCCTTTTTCAATATTATTGA
AGCATTTATCAGGGTTATTGTCTCATGAGCGGATACATATTTGAATGTATTTAGAAAAATAAACAAATAG
GGGTTCCGCGCACATTTCCCCGAAAAGTGCCACMTGACGTCGAAAGAACGCGGCATTAGCAACATTTGCG
AAGCGAACGATTTTGCGAACTGCTATTAATTAAACACACACCATACCTTCCCATATGTCCTGGCGCGCCC
TTAGCTCTCATTATTTTTTGCTTTTTCTCTTGAGGTCACATGATCGCAAAATGGCAAATGGCACGTGAAG
CTGTCGATATTGGGGAACTGTGGTGGTTGGCAAATGACTAATTAAGTTAGTCAAGGCGCCATCCTCATGA
AAACTGTGTAACATAATAACCGAAGTGTCGAAAAGGTGGCACCTTGTCCAATTGAACACGCTCGATGAAA
AAAATAAGATATATATAAGGTTAAGTAAAGCGTCTGTTAGAAAGGAAGTTTTTCCTTTTTCTTGCTCTCT
TGTCTTTTCATCTACTATTTCCTTCGTGTAATACAGGGTCGTCAGATACATAGATACAATTCTATTACCC
CCATCCATACAATGCCATCTCATTTCGATACTGTTCAACTACACGCCGGTCAAGAGAACCCTGGTGACAA
TGCTCACAGATCCAGAGCTGTACCAATTTACGCCACCACTTCTTATGTTTTCGAAAACTCTAAGCATGGT
TCGCAATTGTTTGGTTTAGAAGTTCCAGGTTACGTCTATTCCCGTTTCCAAAACCCAACCAGTAATGTTT
TGGAAGAAAGAATTGCTGCTTTAGAAGGTGGTGCTGCTGCTTTGGCTGTTTCCTCCGGTCAAGCCGCTCA
AACCCTTGCCATCCAAGGTTTGGCACACACTGGTGACAACATCGTTTCCACTTCTTACTTATACGGTGGT
ACTTATAACCAGTTCAAAATCTCGTTCAAAAGATTTGGTATCGAGGCTAGATTTGTTGAAGGTGACAATC
CAGAAGAATTTGAAAAGGTCTTTGATGAAAGAACCAAGGCTGTTTATTTGGAAACCATTGGTAATCCAAA
GTACAATGTTCCGGATTTTGAAAAAATTGTTGCAATTGCTCACAAACACGGTATTCCAGTTGTCGTTGAC
AACACATTTGGTGCCGGTGGTTACTTCTGTCAGCCAATTAAATACGGTGCTGATATTGTAACACATTCTG
CTACCAAATGGATTGGTGGTCATGGTACTACTATCGGTGGTATTATTGTTGACTCTGGTAAGTTCCCATG
GAAGGACTACCCAGAAAAGTTCCCTCAATTCTCTCAACCTGCCGAAGGTTATCACGGTACTATCTACAAT
GAAGCCTACGGTAACTTGGCATACATCGTTCATGTTAGAACTGAACTATTAAGAGATTTGGGTCCATTGA
TGAACCCATTTGCCTCTTTCTTGCTACTACAAGGTGTTGAAACATTATCTTTGAGAGCTGAAAGACACGG
TGAAAATGCATTGAAGTTAGCCAAATGGTTAGAACAATCCCCATACGTATCTTGGGTTTCATACCCTGGT
TTAGCATCTCATTCTCATCATGAAAATGCTAAGAAGTATCTATCTAACGGTTTCGGTGGTGTCTTATCTT
TCGGTGTAAAAGACTTACCAAATGCCGACAAGGAAACTGACCCATTCAAACTTTCTGGTGCTCAAGTTGT
TGACAATTTAAAGCTAGCCTCTAACTTGGCCAATGTTGGTGATGCCAAGACCTTAGTCATTGCTCCATAC
TTCACTACCCACAAACAATTAAATGACAAAGAAAAGTTGGCATCTGGTGTTACCAAGGACTTAATTCGTG
TCTCTGTTGGTATCGAATTTATTGATGACATTATTGCAGACTTCCAGCAATCTTTTGAAACTGTTTTCGC
TGGCCAAAAACCATGAGTGTGCGTAATGAGTTGTAAAATTATGTATAAACCTACTTTCTCTCACAAGTAC
TATACTTTTATAAAACGAACTTTATTGAAATGAATATCCTTTTTTTCCCTTGTTACATGTCGTGACTCGT
ACTTTGAACCTAAATTGTTCTAACATCAAAGAACAGTGTTAATTCGCAGTCGAGAAGAAAAATATGGTGA
ACAAGACTCATCTACTTCATGAGACTACTTTACGCCTCCTATAAAGCTGTCACACTGGATAAATTTATTG
TAGGACCAAGTTACAAAAGAGGATGATGGAGGTTTCTTTACAATAAAGAAGCACATGTGTGTTAACGTTT
TTAGTATTTGCTTGTTATGTAAATCAGGAAAACTTCGCGGGATTTGGTTGGATGCTACTTTCCATACAAT
AAATATTATAGATCAAAAAAGCCAAATTACAAGTAAAGATTAGTAAAGCTGTTGCAATTCCATCGTTGAT
AAAAATGTTAGTTATTAAATATAAAAGTCAGAATAGGTGAACTTGGATTTAATTGTTGGCATTTCGTTGC
TGCTAGAGGCCATAATATTAGATAGCCAGGACATACTAGGTCTCCTCGTGGTATAGGAATCCATAAAATG
GAATTGGTGACGATCGGATGTGCTGCAAGGCGATTAAGTTGGGTAACGCCAGGGTTTTCCCAGTCACGAC
GTTGTAAAACGACGGCCAGTGAATTGTAATACGACTCACTATAGGGCGAATTGGAGAAACAGAATAATAT
ATAAACCTGTATAATATAACCTTGAAGACTATATTTCTTTTCGCGGCCGCCTATAGGGCGAATTGGAGCT
CCACCGCGGTGGCGGCCGCTCTAGAGAAGCGGGTAAGCTGCCACAGCAATTAATGCACAACATTTAACCT
ACATTCTTCCTTATCGGATCCTCAAAACCCTTAAAAACATATGCCTCACCCTAACATATTTTCCAATTAA
CCCTCAATATTTCTCTGTCACCCGGCCTCTATTTTCCATTTTCTTCTTTACCCGCCACGCGTTTTTTTCT
TTCAAATTTTTTTCTTCCTTCTTCTTTTTCTTCCACGTCCTCTTGCATAAATAAATAAACCGTTTTGAAA
CCAAACTCGCCTCTCTCTCTCCTTTTTGAAATATTTTTGGGTTTGTTTGATCCTTTCCTTCCCAATCTCT
CTTGTTTAATATATATTCATTTATATCACGCTCTCTTTTTATCTTCCTTTTTTTCCTCTCTCTTGTATTC
TTCCTTCCCCTTTCTACTCAAACCAAGAAGAAAAAGAAAAGGTCAATCTTTGTTAAAGAATAGGATCTTC
TACTACATCAGCTTTTAGATTTTTCACGCTTACTGCTTTTTTCTTCCCAAGATCGAAAATTTACTGAATT
AACAACTAGTGGATCCCCCGGGCTGCAGGAATTCATGAAAGCGTTAACGGCCAGGCAACAAGAGGTGTTT
GATCTCATCCGTGATCACATCAGCCAGACAGGTATGCCGCCGACGCGTGCGGAAATCGCGCAGCGTTTGG
GGTTCCGTTCCCCAAACGCGGCTGAAGAACATCTGAAGGCGCTGGCACGCAAAGGCGTTATTGAAATTGT
TTCCGGCGCATCACGCGGGATTCGTCTGTTGCAGGAAGAGGAAGAAGGGTTGCCGCTGGTAGGTCGTGTG
GCTGCCGGTGAACCACTTCTGGCGCAACAGCATATTGAAGGTCATTATCAGGTCGATCCTTCCTTATTCA
AGCCGAATGCTGATTTCCTGCTGCGCGTCAGCGGGATGTCGATGAAAGACATCGGCATTATGGATGGTGA
CTTGCTGGCAGTGCATAAAACTCAGGATGTACGTAACGGTCAGGTCGTTGTCGCACGTATTGATGACGAG
GTTACCGTTAAGCGCCTGAAAAAACAGGGCAATAAAGTCGAACTGTTGCCAGAAAATAGCGAGTTTAAAC
CAATTGTCGTAGATCTTCGTCAGCAGAGCTTCACCATTGAAGGGCTGGCGGTTGGGGTTATTCGCAACGG
CGACTGGCTGGGTTCTAAGGATATCTCTGCTGGAGACATGAGAGCTGCCAACCTTTGGCCAAGCCCGCTC
ATGATCAAACGCTCTAAGAAGAACAGCCTGGCCTTGTCCCTGACGGCCGACCAGATGGTCAGTGCCTTGT
TGGATGCTGAGCCCCCCATACTCTATTCCGAGTATGATCCTACCAGACCCTTCAGTGAAGCTTCGATGAT
GGGCTTACTGACCAACCTGGCAGACAGGGAGCTGGTTCACATGATCAACTGGGCGAAGAGGGTGCCAGGC
TTTGTGGATTTGACCCTCCATGATCAGGTCCACCTTCTAGAATGTGCCTGGTTAGAGATCCTGATGATTG
GTCTCGTCTGGCGCTCCATGGAGCACCCAGTGAAGCTACTGTTTGCTCCTAACTTGCTCTTGGACAGGAA
CCAGGGAAAATGTGTAGAGGGCATGGTGGAGATCTTCGACATGCTGCTGGCTACATCATCTCGGTTCCGC
ATGATGAATCTGCAGGGAGAGGAGTTTGTGTGCCTCAAATCTATTATTTTGCTTAATTCTGGAGTGTACA
CATTTCTGTCCAGCACCCTGAAGTCTCTGGAAGAGAAGGACCATATCCACCGAGTCCTGGACAAGATCAC
AGACACTTTGATCCACCTGATGGCCAAGGCAGGCCTGACCCTGCAGCAGCAGCACCAGCGGCTGGCCCAG
CTCCTCCTCATCCTCTCCCACATCAGGCACATGAGTAACAAAGGCATGGAGCATCTGTACAGCATGAAGT
GCAAGAACGTGGTGCCCCTCTATGACCTGCTGCTGGAGATGCTGGACGCCCACCGCCTACATGCGCCCAC
TAGCCGTGGAGGGGCATCCGTGGAGGAGACGGACCAAAGCCACTTGGCCACTGCGGGCTCTACTTCATCG
CATTCCTTGCAAAAGTATTACATCACGGGGGAGGCAGAGGGTTTCCCTGCCACAGTCGATATCATGCAGG
ATCTGCCGGGCAACGATAACAGCACCGCGGGCGAATTTCCAGGTATTACTTTGAGAATCCAAGAAACTGA
TATGTTGTATAAAGGTGATACTTTGTATTTGGATTGGTTGGAAGATGGTATTGCTGAATTGGTTTTCGAT
GCTCCAGGTTCTGTTAATAAATTGGATACTGCTGTTGCTTCTTTGGGTGAAGCTATTGGTGTTTTGGAAC
AACAATCTGATTTGATTTGGGAAACTTTGACTGTTAAAGATGCTAAAGTTAATTTCGATTCTGGTTTGGA
AAAATTCGAAGAAGCTATTCCATCTGCTGATGATTTCGATCCAGTTGCTGAAAGAAGATCCTCTGGTGAA
TTTAGAGCTGAAAGACATTCTGGTGGTACTGATTTGTGTTTCAAGCTTGGAAGCGATTCAAAAAGGGGCA
ATATCCCTAAACCGTTAAACTTGAGCAAACCCATCCCTAGAGAGTTTAGTGGTTTACTTACACCCATCTC
CGCGTCCAATGAAAAAAAAATTGAGAACTTTATTAAAACGAATGCTGCGTCCCAGGCAAAAACTCCTTTG
TAAACGCGTTTAAAGCTTATCCTCGAGACAGGCCCCTTTTCCTTTGTCTATATCATGTAATTAGTTATGT
CACGCTTACATTCACGCCCTCCTCCCACATCCGCTCTAACCGAAAAGGAAGGAGTTAGACAACCTGAAGT
CTAGGTCCCTATTTATTTTTTTTAATAGTTATGTTAGTATTAAGAACGTTATTTATATTTCAAATTTTTC
TTTTTTTTCTGTACAAACGCGTGTACGCATGTAACATTATACTGAAAACCTTGCTTGAGAAGGTTTTGGG
ACGCTCGAAGGCTTTAATTTGCAAGGTTCGCAGTTTACACTCTCATCGTCGCTCTCATCATCGCTTCCGT
TGTTGTTTTCCTTAGTAGCGTCTGCTTGGTACCCAGCTTCGGCCGTATTTACAGATAACGATGTCGTTAT
TATATATATATATATATATTGTCACTTGTACCCAGCTTTTGTTCCCTTTAGTGAGGGTTAATTTCGAGCT
TGGCGTAATCATGGTCATAGCTGTTTCCTGTGTGAAATTGTTATCCGCTCACAACAGCTGTCAGATATAG
TCGGATTGCCCTTTTAAGCAATCAATAGTGTTTTATTTGCAACAATGTCGTCATAGTTTAATATGTCCTA
TAAGATGTTAACTTGCTCAACATTCAACAAAGTTTGGTCTCTTGGCCCAGTTGGTTAAGGCACCGTGCTA
ATAACGCGGGGATCAGCGGTTCGATCCCGCTAGAGACCATTTATTTTTAAATTCGACCGTCTGACAGACG
GTGCACTTATTACTTAATTTTTTTTTTTTTTTAATCCTCGTTAAACTGAGTACATAATCAGCAACAATAT
AATATAAAAGTTTTGCTTTTTTATGTACGTACAATAGGGGTACTTAAATAAATAAATAAACAATAAAACA
ATCAATAAATAAATAATATACGATCATAAATTACGAGATATATTTCATAGTCTTGACTTCTCCAGCCGAA
CGTCATTAAATTTAAGGCAGAAAAGATAAACAAGGGCGCGCCAGAGCCTGCAGGCATTAATGAATCGGCC
AACGCGCGGGGAGAGGCGGTTTGCGTATTGGGCGCTCTTCCGCTTCCTCG
Features (pLannotate 1.2.2; 20 found; start..end, strand, type, name):
    168..756     -  rep_origin     ori: high-copy-number ColE1/pMB1/pBR322/pUC origin of replication
    935..1795    -  CDS            AmpR: β-lactamase; bla; confers resistance to ampicillin, carbenicillin, and related antibiotics
   1796..1900    -  promoter       AmpR promoter: bla
   2041..2391    +  promoter       MET17 promoter: S. cerevisiae MET17; expression is repressed by methionine; MET15; MET25
   2392..3723    +  CDS            MET17: CYSD_YEAST - Also known as MET15 From Saccharomyces cerevisiae (strain ATCC 204508 / S288c) (Baker's yeast).
   4356..4434    -  CDS            lacZα (fragment): LacZα fragment of β-galactosidase; lacZ fragment
   4437..4455    +  promoter       T7 promoter: promoter for bacteriophage T7 RNA polymerase
   4546..4575    +  misc_feature   MCS (fragment): pBluescript multiple cloning site
   5114..5144    +  misc_feature   MCS (fragment): pBluescript multiple cloning site
   5145..5750    +  CDS            lexA: LEXA_ECOLI - Also known as exrA, spr, tsl, umuA. Experimental evidence at protein level: Swiss-Prot protein existence level 1. Represses a number of genes involved in the response to DNA damage (SOS response), including recA and lexA. Binds to the 16 bp palindromic sequence 5'-CTGTATATATATACAG-3'. In the presence of single- stranded DNA, RecA interacts with LexA causing an autocatalytic cleavage which disrupts the DNA-binding part of LexA, leading to derepression of the SOS regulon and eventually DNA repair. Implicated in hydroxy radical-mediated cell death induced by hydroxyurea treatment (Pu
   5769..6704    +  CDS            ERT2: mutated ligand-binding domain of the human estrogen receptor (Feil et al., 1997)
   6792..6944    +  CDS            fadB (fragment): FADB_ECOLI - Also known as oldB. Experimental evidence at protein level: Swiss-Prot protein existence level 1. Involved in the aerobic and anaerobic degradation of long- chain fatty acids via beta-oxidation cycle. Catalyzes the formation of 3-oxoacyl-CoA from enoyl-CoA via L-3-hydroxyacyl-CoA. It can also use D-3-hydroxyacyl-CoA and cis-3-enoyl-CoA as substrate. From Escherichia coli (strain K12).
   6939..7040    +  CDS            yjaG (fragment): YJAG_ECOLI - Protein predicted: Swiss-Prot protein existence level 4. From Escherichia coli (strain K12).
   7188..7280    +  CDS            TEC1 (fragment): TEC1_YEAST - Also known as ROC1. Experimental evidence at protein level: Swiss-Prot protein existence level 1. TEC1 is involved in the activation of TY1 and TY1-mediated gene expression. It is not involved in mating or sporulation processes. From Saccharomyces cerevisiae (strain ATCC 204508 / S288c) (Baker's yeast).
   7333..7582    +  terminator     CYC1 terminator: S. cerevisiae CYC1; transcription terminator for CYC1
   7704..7721    -  promoter       LEU2 promoter (fragment): S. cerevisiae LEU2
   7745..7763    -  promoter       T3 promoter: promoter for bacteriophage T3 RNA polymerase
   7808..7824    -  protein_bind   lac operator: The lac repressor binds to the lac operator to inhibit transcription in E. coli. This inhibition can be relieved by adding lactose or isopropyl-β-D-thiogalactopyranoside (IPTG). lac repressor encoded by lacI
   7946..8020    -  CDS            YNB7_YEAST (fragment): Protein uncertain: Swiss-Prot protein existence level 5. From Saccharomyces cerevisiae (strain ATCC 204508 / S288c) (Baker's yeast).
   8314..8365    -  CDS            lacI (fragment): lac repressor; lacI; The lac repressor binds to the lac operator to inhibit transcription in E. coli. This inhibition can be relieved by adding lactose or isopropyl-β-D-thiogalactopyranoside (IPTG).
