[The description below was written by a language model from this plasmid's Addgene catalogue record and pLannotate feature annotations shown in this document.]
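Description:
pCL21-decoder is a yeast expression and synthetic-biology plasmid of about 8.4 kb, built on the pRG201 backbone by Gibson assembly. It is propagated in E. coli through a ColE1/pUC-type origin and an ampicillin resistance gene (bla). The catalogue lists it as low copy even though the annotated origin is of the high-copy type. Selection in Saccharomyces cerevisiae relies on the MET15 (MET17) marker, which is present with its own methionine-repressible promoter. The feature table shows no yeast replication origin or centromere, and the record does not say how the plasmid is maintained in yeast. Remnants of a pBluescript-type cloning region (T7 and T3 promoters, MCS and lacZα fragments, lac operator) flank the insert.

The roughly 3.1 kb payload is a single expression cassette in which the constitutive ACT1 promoter drives a synthetic transcription factor, terminated by the CYC1 terminator. The ACT1 promoter is stated in the catalogue but not picked up by the annotation. The factor fuses the bacterial LexA DNA-binding protein to an estrogen receptor ligand-binding domain and the B112 activation domain, and this part derives from an earlier LexA-ER-B112 plasmid. The short E. coli fadB and yjaG hits probably correspond to B112, and the ER domain is auto-annotated as ERT2. A phosphodegron tag was inserted just before the stop codon. The TEC1 fragment annotated at that position likely represents it. According to the record, adding alpha factor, the yeast mating pheromone, triggers degradation of the transcription factor. The plasmid therefore links activity of a LexA-operator-directed activator to pheromone signalling, and it serves as a component of an engineered circuit that decodes transient intracellular signals.
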