Addgene plasmid #159448: pCL21-decoder
Purpose: Insert: Pact1-lexA-ER-B112-phosphodegron-tCyc1. The transcription factor LexA-ER-B112 (see addgene FRP880) is degraded upon addition of alpha factor. Backbone: pRG201 (addGene). Marker: Met15.
Depositing lab: Joerg Stelling. Depositing organization: ETH Zurich (Swiss Federal Institute of Technology). Publication: A rationally engineered decoder of transient intracellular signals. Lormeau C, Rudolf F, Stelling J. Nat Commun. 2021 Mar 25;12(1):1886. doi: 10.1038/s41467-021-22190-4. PubMed 33767179.
Backbone
  Vector backbone: pRG201
  Backbone manufacturer: addgene
  Backbone size w/o insert (bp): 5292
  Total vector size (bp): 8374
  Vector type: Yeast Expression, Synthetic Biology
  Selectable markers: Met15
Growth in bacteria
  Bacterial resistance: Ampicillin, 100 μg/mL
  Growth temperature: 30°C
  Growth strain: DH5alpha
  Copy number: Low Copy
Gene/Insert
  Gene/Insert name: Pact1-lexA-ER-B112-phosphodegron-tCyc1
  Insert size (bp): 3082
  Promoter: act1
  Cloning method: Gibson Cloning
  Sequencing primers: 5′ TAATACGACTCACTATAGGG; 3′ AATTAACCCTCACTAAAGGG
Resource information
  A portion of this plasmid was derived from a plasmid made by: part of the insert from addGene FRP880_PACT1(-1-520)-LexA-ER-haB112-TCYC1. phosphodegron tag inserted before stop codon, sequence from Gordley, R. M. et al. Engineering dynamical control of cell fate switching using synthetic phospho-regulons. Proc Natl Acad Sci U S A 113, 13528-13533, doi:10.1073/pnas.1610973113 (2016).
Terms and licenses: Academic/Nonprofit Terms; Industry Terms: Not Available to Industry
How to cite: pCL21-decoder was a gift from Joerg Stelling (Addgene plasmid # 159448 ; http://n2t.net/addgene:159448 ; RRID:Addgene_159448)
